Addgene plasmid #57585: tdEos-ARPp34-N-14
Purpose: Localization: Actin Related Protein, Excitation: 505 / 569, Emission: 516 / 581
Depositing lab: Michael Davidson. Depositing organization: Florida State University, Tallahassee.
Backbone
  Vector backbone: tdEos-N1
  Backbone size w/o insert (bp): 4750
  Vector type: Mammalian Expression
  Selectable markers: Neomycin (select with G418)
Growth in bacteria
  Bacterial resistance: Kanamycin, 50 μg/mL
  Growth temperature: 37°C
  Growth strain: DH5alpha
  Copy number: High Copy
Gene/Insert
  Gene/Insert name: ARPp34 (alt name: NM_152862)
  Species: H. sapiens (human)
  Promoter: CMV
  Tag / fusion protein: tdEos (C terminal on backbone)
  Cloning method: Unknown
  Sequencing primers: 5′ CMV-F; 3′ SV40pA-R
Terms and licenses: Academic/Nonprofit Terms; Industry Terms
Depositor comments: . Excitation = 505 / 569; Emission = 516 / 581
How to cite: tdEos-ARPp34-N-14 was a gift from Michael Davidson (Addgene plasmid # 57585)
