[The description below was written by a language model from this plasmid's Addgene catalogue record.]
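Description:
tdEos-ARPp34-N-14 is a mammalian expression plasmid built on the tdEos-N1 backbone (about 4.75 kb without the insert), an N1-style fluorescent protein fusion vector. It is maintained in E. coli as a high-copy plasmid under kanamycin selection, and it carries a neomycin resistance marker so that transfected mammalian cells can be selected with G418. The record does not include a feature table, so the origins of replication and the exact arrangement of the resistance cassette are not itemised. The 3′ sequencing primer is named for an SV40 polyadenylation signal, which suggests that such an element lies downstream of the fusion.

The insert is human ARPp34, with the reference transcript NM_152862 given as an alternative name. It is described as an actin related protein and is expressed from the CMV promoter. The tdEos tag is supplied by the backbone and sits at the C terminus of the insert, so the product is an ARPp34-tdEos fusion. The "N-14" in the name probably refers to the N-type vector layout and a linker length, but the record does not state this. tdEos is a tandem-dimer form of the photoconvertible protein Eos. The two recorded spectral pairs match its two states: green (excitation 505 nm, emission 516 nm) before conversion and red (excitation 569 nm, emission 581 nm) after conversion.

The stated purpose is localization, so the construct serves as a marker for where this actin related protein sits in mammalian cells. Photoconvertible tags of this type are generally suited to highlighting and tracking selected protein pools and to localization-based super-resolution imaging. The cloning method is listed as unknown.
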