>Addgene plasmid #57585 | tdEos-ARPp34-N-14 | depositor partial sequence | sequence record 88734 | insert sequence
CCGCTAGCGCTACCGGACTCAGATCTCGAGACCGCCATGATCCTGCTGGAGGTGAACAACCGCATCATCG
AGGAGACGCTCGCGCTCAAGTTCGAGAACGCAGCCGCCGGAAACAAACCGGAAGCAGTAGAAGTAACATT
TGCAGATTTCGATGGGGTCCTCTATCATATTTCAAATCCTAATGGAGACAAAACAAAAGTGATGGTCAGT
ATTTCTTTGAAATTCTACAAGGAACTTCAGGCACATGGTGCTGATGAGTTATTAAAGAGGGTGTACGGGA
GTTTCTTGGTAAATCCAGAATCAGGATACAATGTCTCTTTGCTATATGACCTTGAAAATCTTCCGGCATC
CAAGGATTCCATTGTGCATCAAGCTGGCATGTTGAAGCGAAATTGTTTTGCCTCTGTCTTTGAAAAATAC
TTCCAATTCCAAGAAGAGGGCAAGGAAGGAGAGAACAGGGCAGTTATCCATTATAGGGATGATGAGACCA
TGTATGTTGAGTCTAAAAAGGACAGAGTCACAGTAGTCTTCAGCACAGTGTTTAAGGATGACGACGATGT
GGTCATTGGAAAGGTGTTCATGCAGGAGTTCAAAGAAGGACGCAGAGCCAGCCACACAGCCCCACAGGTC
CTCTTTAGCCACAGGGAACCTCCTCTGGAGCTGAAAGACACAGACGCCGCTGTGGGTGACAACATTGGCT
ACATTACCTTTGTGCTGTTCCCTCGTCACACCAATGCCAGTGCACGAGACAACACCATCAACCTGATCCA
CACGTTCCGGGACTACCTGCACTACCACATCAAGTGCTCTAAGGCCTATATTCACACACGTATGCGGGCG
AAAACGTCTGACTTCCTCAAGGTGCTGAACCGCGCACGCCCAGATGCCGAGAAAAAAGAAATGAAAACAA
TCACGGGGAAGACGTTTTCATCCCGCGGGGGTGCGTCAGGCGGCAGCGGATCTGGACCGGTCGCCACCAT
GAGTGCGATTAAGCCAGACATGAAGATCAACCTCCGTATGGAAGGCAACGTAAACGGGCACCACTTTGTG
ATCGACGGAGATGGTACAGGCAAGCCTTTTGAGGGAAAACAGAGTATGGATCTTGAAGTCAAAGAGGGCG
GACCTCTGCCTTTTGCCTTTGATATCCTGACCACTGCATTCCATTACGGCAACAGGGTATTCGCCGAATA
TCCAGACCACATACAAGACTATTTTAAGCAGTCGTTTCCTAAGGGGTATTCGTGGGAACGAAGCTTGACT
TTCGAAGACGGGGGCATTTGCATTGCCAGAAACGACATAACAATGGAAGGGGACACTTTCTATAATAAAG
TTCGATTTCACGGTGTAAACTTTCCCGCCAATGGTCCAGTTATGCAGAAGAAGACGCTGAAATGGGAGCC
CTCCACTGAGAAAATGTATGTGCGTGATGGAGTGCTGACTGGTGATATTCGCATGGCTTTGTTGCTTGAA
GGAAATGCCCATTACCGATGTGACTTCAGAACTACTTACAAAGCTAAGGAGAAGGGTGTCAAGTTACCAG
GCTACCACTTTGTGGACCACTGCATTGAGATTTTAAGCCATGACAAAGATTACAACAAGGTTAAGCTGTA
TGAGCATGCTGTTGCTCATTCTGGATTGCCTGACAATGCCAGACGATCCGGTAGCGGTCACGGTACTGGT
TCTACTGGTTCTGGTTCTTCTGAGAGTGCGATTAAGCCAGACATGAAGATCAACCTCCGTATGGAAGGCA
ACGTAAACGGGCACCACTTTGTGATCGACGGAGATGGTACAGGCAAGCCTTTTGAGGGAAAACAGAGTAT
GGATCTTGAAGTCAAAGAGGGCGGACCTCTGCCTTTTGCCTTTGATATCCTGACCACTGCATTCCATTAC
GGCAACAGGGTATTCGCCGAATATCCAGACCACATACAAGACTATTTTAAGCAGTCGTTTCCTAAGGGGT
ATTCGTGGGAACGAAGCTTGACTTTCGAAGACGGGGGCATTTGCATTGCCAGAAACGACATAACAATGGA
AGGGGACACTTTCTATAATAAAGTTCGATTTCACGGTGTAAACTTTCCCGCCAATGGTCCAGTTATGCAG
AAGAAGACGCTGAAATGGGAGCCCTCCACTGAGAAAATGTATGTGCGTGATGGAGTGCTGACTGGTGATA
TTCGCATGGCTTTGTTGCTTGAAGGAAATGCCCATTACCGATGTGACTTCAGAACTACTTACAAAGCTAA
GGAGAAGGGTGTCAAGTTACCAGGCTACCACTTTGTGGACCACTGCATTGAGATTTTAAGCCATGACAAA
GATTACAACAAGGTTAAGCTGTATGAGCATGCTGTTGCTCATTCTGGATTGCCTGACAATGCCAGACGAT
AAGCGGCCGCGACTCTAGATC
