>Addgene plasmid #57585 | tdEos-ARPp34-N-14 | addgene partial sequence | sequence record 133622 | CMV-F 5'-CGCAAATGGGCGGTAGGCGTG-3'
ACCGTCAGATCCGCTAGCGCTACCGGACTCAGATCTCGAGACCGCCATGATCCTGCTGGAGGTGAACAAC
CGCATCATCGAGGAGACGCTCGCGCTCAAGTTCGAGAACGCAGCCGCCGGAAACAAACCGGAAGCAGTAG
AAGTAACATTTGCAGATTTCGATGGGGTCCTCGGTGATGCTGCCAACTTACTGATTTAGTGTATGATGGT
GTTTTTGAGGTGCTCCAGTGGCTTCTGTTTCTATCAGCTGTCCCTCCTGTTCAGCTACTGACGGGGTGGT
GCGTAACGGCAAAAGCACCGCCGGACATCAGCGCTATCTCTGCTCTCACTGCCGTAAAACATGGCAACTG
CAGTTCACTTACACCGCTTCTCAACCCGGTACGCACCAGAAAATCATTGATATGGCCATGAATGGCGTTG
GATGCCGGGCAACAGCCCGCATTATGGGCGTTGGCCTCAACACGATTTTACGTCACTTAAAAAACTCAGG
CCGCAGTCGGTAACCTCGCGCATACAGCCGGGCAGTGACGTCATCGTCTGCGCGGAAATGGACGAACAGT
GGGGCTATGTCGGGGCTAAATCGCGCCAGCGCTGGCTGTTTTACGCGTATGACAGTCTCCGGAAGACGGT
TGTTGCGCACGTATTCGGTGAACGCACTATGGCGACGCTGGGGCGTCTTATGAGCCTGCTGTCACCCTTT
GACGTGGTGATATGGATGACGGATGGCTGGCCGCTGTATGAATCCCGCCTGAAGGGAAAGCTGCACGTAA
TCAGCAAGCGATATACGCAGCGAATTGAGCGGCATAACCTGAATCTGAGG
